>Addgene plasmid #53469 | pUASp YFP Rab9 WT | addgene partial sequence | sequence record 86732 | EGFP-C 5'-CATGGTCCTGCTGGAGTTCGTG-3'
GACGAGCTGTACAAGTCCGGACTCAGATCTCGAGCTCAAGCTTCGAATTCTGCAGTCGACGGTACCGCGG
GCCCGGGATCATCAACAAGTTTGTACAAAAAAGCAGGCTTAATGACGAACATGCGGCCGCCGCAGAAGTC
CAAGCTGCTGAAGGTCGTCATACTGGGCGACGGAGGCGTGGGCAAGTCCGCCCTGCTCACCCGATTCGTC
ACCAATCGCTACGAGGAGAACAACTTCCACACCATCGGCGTGGAGTTCATGAACAAGGACATAGTCGTCG
ACGGGGAGCGCTACACTCTGCAGATATGGGACACCGCTGGCCAGGAGCGATTCCGGGCTCTACGCACCCC
GTTCTACAGAGGATCGGACATCTGTCTGCTCTGCTACGCACTCGACGACCGGGACAGCTTGAAGGGATTG
GGTGTGTGGCGCAATGAGTTCCTCAACTACGCAGATGTGGACCAGGACAAGTTTCCATTCATCGTGGTGG
GAAATAAGAACGACATTCCGGCGCAGAAGCGACAGGTGAACTCCGACGCAGTGCAGCAGTGGTGCGCGGA
GCAGAAGGTGGCCTGCCACATCGAGACGTCATCGAAGGCGGCCACCAATGTGACGGATGCGTTCGTCCTT
GGCCTTCGCCAGTGGCGGCACATGGAGTGCGTGGCCGAGGCGGAACTGCGCCAGCACGGCGACACCATTG
ACCTCACCCGCCCCATTCGCCTGGTGCAGCGGCGCATCTGTTGCACAGGCGGAGGAGGCCGTGGCGGCGG
CGGAGGGCAGGATGCGGATGGCGATGATGCCGCCATGCACAGTCCGGGCAAAAAAGTGTTCGGCCAGAAG
CGCAACGCCAGCAAGGCGCCAGCCACCAATTATCGGCTATGAA
