[The description below was written by a language model from this plasmid's Addgene catalogue record.]
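Description:
pUASp YFP Rab9 WT is an insect expression plasmid built on the pUASp backbone. It expresses wild-type Drosophila melanogaster Rab9 (CG9994) fused to YFP. It is propagated in E. coli under ampicillin selection; the record lists the copy number as unknown and provides no feature table, so the origin of replication and any other backbone elements are not documented here. pUASp is generally known as a P-element transformation vector for making transgenic flies, with a UAS-based promoter arrangement suited to expression in the germline as well as somatic tissues, but these details come from general knowledge of the backbone rather than from this entry.

The Rab9 coding sequence was introduced by Gateway recombination, which places it downstream of a YFP tag carried on the backbone and yields an N-terminally tagged YFP-Rab9 fusion. N-terminal tagging is the usual choice for Rab GTPases because it leaves free the C-terminus, where these proteins are typically lipid-modified for membrane attachment. The promoter is recorded as GAL4, meaning the fusion is expressed only where the yeast GAL4 transcriptional activator is supplied. In flies carrying the transgene, crossing to a chosen GAL4 driver line therefore gives tissue- or stage-specific control.

The construct belongs to a systematic collection of tagged Drosophila Rab proteins. The "WT" label suggests it is the unmutated reference form. Its typical use would be to visualise Rab9 localisation and membrane trafficking compartments in vivo. The depositor notes several amino acid differences in the insert (A34T, S140N, G207R and V211G), described as SNPs, which users should bear in mind when interpreting results.
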