Addgene plasmid #53469: pUASp YFP Rab9 WT
Depositing lab: Matthew Scott. Depositing organization: Stanford University. Publication: Thirty-one flavors of Drosophila rab proteins. Zhang J, Schulze KL, Hiesinger PR, Suyama K, Wang S, Fish M, Acar M, Hoskins RA, Bellen HJ, Scott MP. Genetics. 2007 Jun;176(2):1307-22. Epub 2007 Apr 3. 10.1534/genetics.106.066761 PubMed 17409086.
Backbone
  Vector backbone: pUASp
  Vector type: Insect Expression
Growth in bacteria
  Bacterial resistance: Ampicillin, 100 μg/mL
  Growth temperature: 37°C
  Growth strain: DH5alpha
  Copy number: Unknown
Gene/Insert
  Gene/Insert name: Rab9
  Species: D. melanogaster (fly)
  Entrez Gene: Rab9 (a.k.a. Dmel_CG9994, 146494_at, CG9994, DmRab9, Dmel\CG9994, rab9)
  Promoter: GAL4
  Tag / fusion protein: YFP (N terminal on backbone)
  Cloning method: Gateway Cloning
  Sequencing primers: 5′ EGFP-C; 3′ pUASp-3 (5'-AGGTTTAACCAGGGGATGCT-3')
Terms and licenses: Academic/Nonprofit Terms; Industry Terms: Not Available to Industry
Depositor comments: This construct contains several SNPs - A34T, S140N, G207R, and V211G.
How to cite: pUASp YFP Rab9 WT was a gift from Matthew Scott (Addgene plasmid # 53469 ; http://n2t.net/addgene:53469 ; RRID:Addgene_53469)
